Addgene plasmid #16941: ZP1 Wnt-8
Depositing lab: Randall Moon. Depositing organization: University of Washington.
Backbone
  Vector backbone: pGem-4
  Backbone manufacturer: Promega
  Backbone size w/o insert (bp): 2900
  Vector type: Bacterial Expression
Growth in bacteria
  Bacterial resistance: Ampicillin, 100 μg/mL
  Growth temperature: 37°C
  Growth strain: DH5alpha
  Copy number: High Copy
Gene/Insert
  Gene/Insert name: wnt-8
  Species: D. rerio (zebrafish)
  Insert size (bp): 600
  Entrez Gene: wnt8a (a.k.a. wnt-8, wnt8, wnt8.1, wu:fa20e02, wu:fe05d07)
  Cloning method: Restriction Enzyme; 5′ cloning site EcoR1 (not destroyed); 3′ cloning site Xba1 (not destroyed)
  Sequencing primers: 5′ SP6; 3′ T7
Terms and licenses: Academic/Nonprofit Terms; Industry Terms: Not Available to Industry
Depositor comments: Insert: RACE'd wnt-8. Wnt-8 in situ clone 25. Sense probe: cut with XbaI, transcribe with SP6. Antisense probe: cut with EcoR1, transcribe with T7. Plasmid History: Constructed by Greg Kelly, 10/93. Notes for Use: Long 5' end of wnt-8 good in situ probe.
How to cite: ZP1 Wnt-8 was a gift from Randall Moon (Addgene plasmid # 16941 ; http://n2t.net/addgene:16941 ; RRID:Addgene_16941)
