[The description below was written by a language model from this plasmid's Addgene catalogue record.]
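Description:
ZP1 Wnt-8 is a small bacterial cloning and in vitro transcription plasmid built on the Promega pGem-4 backbone (about 2.9 kb). It carries a roughly 600 bp fragment of zebrafish (Danio rerio) wnt-8, corresponding to the wnt8a gene. It is catalogued as a bacterial expression vector, but the depositor's notes show that it really serves as a riboprobe template. The plasmid is maintained at high copy in standard E. coli cloning strains under ampicillin selection. No feature table accompanies the record, so the details of the origin and resistance cassette rest on the catalogue fields rather than on annotation.

The insert was obtained by RACE and is described as an extended 5′ end of the wnt-8 transcript. It was cloned between EcoRI (5′) and XbaI (3′) sites, both of which remain intact. It sits between the opposing SP6 and T7 phage RNA polymerase promoters typical of pGem vectors, with SP6 on the 5′ side and T7 on the 3′ side. This arrangement lets either strand be transcribed as a run-off product from linearised template. Cutting at XbaI and transcribing with SP6 gives the sense (control) probe, while cutting at EcoRI and transcribing with T7 gives the antisense probe that hybridises to endogenous mRNA.

The depositor identifies the clone as an in situ hybridisation reagent and notes that the long 5′ region makes a good probe. Its typical use is therefore detecting wnt8a expression patterns in zebrafish embryos or tissues. As a partial fragment, it would not be expected to produce functional Wnt8 protein.
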