>Addgene plasmid #16941 | ZP1 Wnt-8 | addgene partial sequence | sequence record 22979 | SP6 5'-ATTTAGGTGACACTATAG-3'
CAGTTCGCATGGGACAGGTGGAACTGCCCGGAAAGCGCACTGCAGTTATCGACGCATAAAGGCCTGCGGA
GTGCCACCAGAGAGACCGCCTTTGTGCATGCTATAAGTGCTGCTGGAGTTATGTACACTTTGACGAAAAA
CTGCAGCATGGGGGACTTCGAAAACTGTGGCTGTGACGACTCCAAGATCGGAAAAATGGGTGGTCGTGGT
TGGGTTTGGGGAGGTTGCAGTGACAATGTTAACTTTGGAGACAGAATTGCTAAACTATTTGTAGACGCGC
TGGAAAATGGTCACGACTCTCGCGCCGCGGTCAACCTGCATAACAACGAAGCTGGTCGACTTGCTGTTAA
AGCAACGCTCAAAAGGACCTGTAAGTGTCATGGTTTGTCTGGAAGCTGTAGTATTCAGACATGCTGGATG
CAGCTTGCTGATTTCAGAGATATCGGCTCCTACCTAAAAATCAAGCATGATCAAGCACGGAAGTTGGAGA
TGGATAAAATTCGGATGAGGGCAGGCAATAGCGCGGACAACCGTGGCGCAATAGCGGACACGTTCAGCGC
AGTTGCGCGCACAGAACCCATTTTTATGGAAGATTCACCTGATTACTGCGTGAAAAACCTCAGCATGGGA
CTACATGGAACCGAGGGTACGGAGTGCTCTAGAGTCGACCTGCAGGCATGCAAGCTTGGGTCTCCCTATA
GTGAGTCGTATTAATTTCGATAAGCCAGCTGCATTAATGAATCGGCCAACGCGCGGGGAGAGGCGGTTTG
CGTATTGGGCGCTCTTCCGCTTCCTCGCTCACTGACTCGCTGCGCTCGGT
